Addgene plasmid #78736: pcDNA3.nucGAP
Purpose: Expression of Ca2+ sensor GAP in the nucleus
Depositing lab: Teresa Alonso. Depositing organization: Universidad de Valladolid. Publication: GAP, an aequorin-based fluorescent indicator for imaging Ca2+ in organelles. Rodriguez-Garcia A, Rojo-Ruiz J, Navas-Navarro P, Aulestia FJ, Gallego-Sandin S, Garcia-Sancho J, Alonso MT. Proc Natl Acad Sci U S A. 2014 Feb 18;111(7):2584-9. doi: 10.1073/pnas.1316539111. Epub 2014 Feb 5. PubMed 24501126.
Backbone
  Vector backbone: pcDNA3
  Vector type: Mammalian Expression
Growth in bacteria
  Bacterial resistance: Ampicillin, 100 μg/mL
  Growth temperature: 37°C
  Growth strain: DH5alpha
  Copy number: High Copy
Gene/Insert
  Gene/Insert name: nucGAP
  Species: Synthetic
  Promoter: CMV
  Tag / fusion protein: nucleoplasmin (Xenopus) (N terminal on insert)
  Cloning method: Restriction Enzyme; 5′ cloning site unknown (unknown if destroyed); 3′ cloning site unknown (unknown if destroyed)
  Sequencing primers: 5′ CMV-F; 3′ BGH-rev
Terms and licenses: Academic/Nonprofit Terms; Industry Terms: Not Available to Industry
How to cite: pcDNA3.nucGAP was a gift from Teresa Alonso (Addgene plasmid # 78736 ; http://n2t.net/addgene:78736 ; RRID:Addgene_78736)
