[The description below was written by a language model from this plasmid's Addgene catalogue record.]
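Description:
pcDNA3.nucGAP is a mammalian expression plasmid built on the pcDNA3 backbone and designed to express the calcium sensor GAP in the cell nucleus. It is propagated in E. coli as a high-copy plasmid under ampicillin selection. The record supplies no feature table, so backbone elements beyond these are not itemised. The use of a BGH reverse sequencing primer is consistent with the bovine growth hormone polyadenylation signal that normally lies downstream of the cloning site in pcDNA3. The restriction sites used for cloning are recorded as unknown.

The insert, nucGAP, is a synthetic coding sequence transcribed from the CMV immediate-early promoter, which gives strong constitutive expression in most transfected mammalian cell types. According to the associated publication title, GAP is an aequorin-based fluorescent indicator developed for imaging Ca2+ in organelles. The record itself does not detail the sensor's domain composition or its calcium affinity. In this version the sensor carries Xenopus nucleoplasmin at its N terminus. Nucleoplasmin is a nuclear protein with a well-characterised bipartite nuclear localisation signal, and here it serves as the targeting moiety that directs the fusion protein into the nucleus rather than leaving it in the cytosol.

The construct is typically used for transfection of mammalian cells to monitor nuclear Ca2+ levels and dynamics by fluorescence imaging. It is one of a set of compartment-targeted GAP variants for reading out calcium signals in defined subcellular locations.
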