>Addgene plasmid #78736 | pcDNA3.nucGAP | addgene partial sequence | sequence record 153396 | CMV-F 5'-CGCAAATGGGCGGTAGGCGTG-3'
ACTAGAGAACCCACTGCTTACTGGCTTATCNAAATTAATACGACTCACTATAGGGAGACCCAAGCTCCAA
AGCTTGCATGCCTGCAGGTCGACTCTANAGGATCCCCGGGTACCGAGCTCGAATTCCCCACCTAATACGA
CTCACTATAGGGAGAATGGCCTCTACAGTGAGCAACACCAGCAAACTTGAGAAACCTGTGTCCCTTATAT
GGGGGTGTGAACTGAATGAGCAAAACAAGACGTTTGAGTTTAAGGTANAAGATGATGAGGAAAAATGTGA
GCATCAGTTGGCGTTGCGCACGGTGTGTCTGGGGGACAAGGCAAAGGATGAGTTCCACATTGTAGAAATC
GTTACACAAGAGGAGGGAGCGGAAAAATCTGTTCCAATTGCCACTCTAAAGCCTTCTATTCTACCCATGG
CAACTATGGTGGGCATTGAGCTGACTCCTCCAGTTACTTTCCGGTTAAAAGCTGGTTCCGGCCCACTGTA
CATCANTGGTCAACACGTAGCGATGGAGGAAGATTACTCATGGGCAGAAGAGGAAGATGAAGGGGAAGCT
GAAGGAGAAGAGGAGGAAGAAGAGGAAGAAGATCAAGAATCTCCACCCAAAGCTGTAAAGAGGCCTGCGG
CTACCAAAAAAGCAGGCCAGGCAAAGAAGAAGAAACTTGACAAANAGGACGAGAGCTCCGAGGAAGACAG
TCCAACCAAAAAGGGCAAAGGAGCCGGAAGAGGAA
