>Addgene plasmid #78736 | pcDNA3.nucGAP | addgene partial sequence | sequence record 153399 | BGH-rev 5'-TAGAAGGCACAGTCGAGG-3'
CTATAGAATAGGGCCCTCTAGATGCATGCTCGAGCGGCCGCCAGTGTGATGGATATCTGCAGAATTCTTA
GGGGACAGCTCCACCGTAGAGCTTTTCGCAAGCAGGATCCATGGTGTACCAAAATCCTAAATGTTGTCTT
GTCATCTCATCAACATCGAGTTGTCCACTTTCATCAATATCGCACACTCTGAATGTTTCCTCGCAATCTT
CTGATGATTGGATGATACCAGCAGCTTTGGTGTATGCTTTCCATTCATCCAGTGTAATGGCTCCATTTTG
ATCTTTGTCAACGATATCAAACAAAGCATCACCCCATATACGGATGAGCGTTGGTTCGTTTTTGGCGTAT
TTCTCCAATTCATCAGTAGCCAATTTTTTCCATCCTTCAATATATGCAGGCCAATCAGTTTCCACACCAT
ATTTCATTCCAGCTCCTCCGAAGAAGGCTTCTACAGCATCTTTGTGTCGTTTGGCTTGCTCAGGTGTTGC
TCCAAGGTTATTGATGACAATATCAGATGCCTTGTAGACCATCTCGTCAAGAGAGATTTTTCCATTGTGG
TTGACATCAAGGAAATTGAACATATGCTTGTGTCGTCCAATCCATCTTGGGTTGTCGAAGTCTGATGTAA
GTTTACCGGTACCCGCGGTCGGTGCAGTGGTCGGCGTGGTTGCTGGGGTCGCTGTACCCGGTTTGTAGAG
CTCATCCATGCCATGTGTAATCCCAGCAGCAGTTACAAACTCAAGAAGGACCATGTGGTCACGCTTTTCG
TTGGGATCTTTCGAAAGGGCAGATTGTGTCGACAGGTAATGGTTGTCTGGTAAAAGGACAGGGCCATCGC
CAATTGGAGTATTTTGTTGATAATGGTCTGCTAGTTGAACGG
